>Addgene plasmid #144791 | TFORF3315 | addgene full sequence | sequence record 404384 | Addgene NGS Result
TTAATGTAGTCTTATGCAATACTCTTGTAGTCTTGCAACATGGTAACGATGAGTTAGCAACATGCCTTAC
AAGGAGAGAAAAAGCACCGTGCATGCCGATTGGTGGAAGTAAGGTGGTACGATCGTGCCTTATTAGGAAG
GCAACAGACGGGTCTGACATGGATTGGACGAACCACTGAATTGCCGCATTGCAGAGATATTGTATTTAAG
TGCCTAGCTCGATACATAAACGGGTCTCTCTGGTTAGACCAGATCTGAGCCTGGGAGCTCTCTGGCTAAC
TAGGGAACCCACTGCTTAAGCCTCAATAAAGCTTGCCTTGAGTGCTTCAAGTAGTGTGTGCCCGTCTGTT
GTGTGACTCTGGTAACTAGAGATCCCTCAGACCCTTTTAGTCAGTGTGGAAAATCTCTAGCAGTGGCGCC
CGAACAGGGACTTGAAAGCGAAAGGGAAACCAGAGGAGCTCTCTCGACGCAGGACTCGGCTTGCTGAAGC
GCGCACGGCAAGAGGCGAGGGGCGGCGACTGGTGAGTACGCCAAAAATTTTGACTAGCGGAGGCTAGAAG
GAGAGAGATGGGTGCGAGAGCGTCAGTATTAAGCGGGGGAGAATTAGATCGCGATGGGAAAAAATTCGGT
TAAGGCCAGGGGGAAAGAAAAAATATAAATTAAAACATATAGTATGGGCAAGCAGGGAGCTAGAACGATT
CGCAGTTAATCCTGGCCTGTTAGAAACATCAGAAGGCTGTAGACAAATACTGGGACAGCTACAACCATCC
CTTCAGACAGGATCAGAAGAACTTAGATCATTATATAATACAGTAGCAACCCTCTATTGTGTGCATCAAA
GGATAGAGATAAAAGACACCAAGGAAGCTTTAGACAAGATAGAGGAAGAGCAAAACAAAAGTAAGACCAC
CGCACAGCAAGCGGCCGCTGATCTTCAGACCTGGAGGAGGAGATATGAGGGACAATTGGAGAAGTGAATT
ATATAAATATAAAGTAGTAAAAATTGAACCATTAGGAGTAGCACCCACCAAGGCAAAGAGAAGAGTGGTG
CAGAGAGAAAAAAGAGCAGTGGGAATAGGAGCTTTGTTCCTTGGGTTCTTGGGAGCAGCAGGAAGCACTA
TGGGCGCAGCGTCAATGACGCTGACGGTACAGGCCAGACAATTATTGTCTGGTATAGTGCAGCAGCAGAA
CAATTTGCTGAGGGCTATTGAGGCGCAACAGCATCTGTTGCAACTCACAGTCTGGGGCATCAAGCAGCTC
CAGGCAAGAATCCTGGCTGTGGAAAGATACCTAAAGGATCAACAGCTCCTGGGGATTTGGGGTTGCTCTG
GAAAACTCATTTGCACCACTGCTGTGCCTTGGAATGCTAGTTGGAGTAATAAATCTCTGGAACAGATTTG
GAATCACACGACCTGGATGGAGTGGGACAGAGAAATTAACAATTACACAAGCTTAATACACTCCTTAATT
GAAGAATCGCAAAACCAGCAAGAAAAGAATGAACAAGAATTATTGGAATTAGATAAATGGGCAAGTTTGT
GGAATTGGTTTAACATAACAAATTGGCTGTGGTATATAAAATTATTCATAATGATAGTAGGAGGCTTGGT
AGGTTTAAGAATAGTTTTTGCTGTACTTTCTATAGTGAATAGAGTTAGGCAGGGATATTCACCATTATCG
TTTCAGACCCACCTCCCAACCCCGAGGGGACCCATGCATTGCATCTCAATTAGTCAGCAACCAGGTGTGG
AAAGTCCCCAGGCTCCCCAGCAGGCAGAAGTATGCAAAGCATGCGTCTCAATTAGTCAGCAACCATAGTC
CCGCCCCTAACTCCGCCCATCCCGCCCCTAACTCCGCCCAGTTCCGCCCATTCTCCGCCCCATGGCTGAC
TAATTTTTTTTATTTATGCAGAGGCCGAGGCCGCCTCGGCCTCTGAGCTATTCCAGAAGTAGTGAGGAGG
CTTTTTTGGAGGCCTAGGCTTTTGCAAAAAGCTTTCTAGAGGTACCACCGGAGCTTACCATGACCGAGTA
CAAGCCCACGGTGCGCCTCGCCACCCGCGACGACGTCCCCAGGGCCGTACGCACCCTCGCCGCCGCGTTC
GCCGACTACCCCGCCACGCGCCACACCGTCGATCCGGACCGCCACATCGAGCGGGTCACCGAGCTGCAAG
AACTCTTCCTCACGCGCGTCGGGCTCGACATCGGCAAGGTGTGGGTCGCGGACGACGGCGCCGCCGTGGC
GGTCTGGACCACGCCGGAGAGCGTCGAAGCGGGGGCGGTGTTCGCCGAGATCGGCCCGCGCATGGCCGAG
TTGAGCGGTTCCCGGCTGGCCGCGCAGCAACAGATGGAAGGCCTCCTGGCGCCGCACCGGCCCAAGGAGC
CCGCGTGGTTCCTGGCCACCGTCGGCGTCTCGCCCGACCACCAGGGCAAGGGTCTGGGCAGCGCCGTCGT
GCTCCCCGGAGTGGAGGCGGCCGAGCGCGCCGGGGTGCCCGCCTTCCTGGAGACCTCCGCGCCCCGCAAC
CTCCCCTTCTACGAGCGGCTCGGCTTCACCGTCACCGCCGACGTCGAGGTGCCCGAAGGACCGCGCACCT
GGTGCATGACCCGCAAGCCCGGTGCCAGTTAACGAATTCTAGATCTTGAGACAAATGGCAGTATTCATCC
ACAATTTTAAAAGAAAAGGGGGGATTGGGGGGTACAGTGCAGGGGAAAGAATAGTAGACATAATAGCAAC
AGACATACAAACTAAAGAATTACAAAAACAAATTACAAAAATTCAAAATTTTCGGGTTTATTACAGGGAC
AGCAGAGATCCACTTTGGCGCCGGCTCGAGGCCTGCAGGTGCAAAGATGGATAAAGTTTTAAACAGAGAG
GAATCTTTGCAGCTAATGGACCTTCTAGGTCTTGAAAGGAGTGGGAATTGGCTCCGGTGCCCGTCAGTGG
GCAGAGCGCACATCGCCCACAGTCCCCGAGAAGTTGGGGGGAGGGGTCGGCAATTGAACCGGTGCCTAGA
GAAGGTGGCGCGGGGTAAACTGGGAAAGTGATGTCGTGTACTGGCTCCGCCTTTTTCCCGAGGGTGGGGG
AGAACCGTATATAAGTGCAGTAGTCGCCGTGAACGTTCTTTTTCGCAACGGGTTTGCCGCCAGAACACAG
GTAAGTGCCGTGTGTGGTTCCCGCGGGCCTGGCCTCTTTACGGGTTATGGCCCTTGCGTGCCTTGAATTA
CTTCCACCTGGCTGCAGTACGTGATTCTTGATCCCGAGCTTCGGGTTGGAAGTGGGTGGGAGAGTTCGAG
GCCTTGCGCTTAAGGAGCCCCTTCGCCTCGTGCTTGAGTTGAGGCCTGGCCTGGGCGCTGGGGCCGCCGC
GTGCGAATCTGGTGGCACCTTCGCGCCTGTCTCGCTGCTTTCGATAAGTCTCTAGCCATTTAAAATTTTT
GATGACCTGCTGCGACGCTTTTTTTCTGGCAAGATAGTCTTGTAAATGCGGGCCAAGATCTGCACACTGG
TATTTCGGTTTTTGGGGCCGCGGGCGGCGACGGGGCCCGTGCGTCCCAGCGCACATGTTCGGCGAGGCGG
GGCCTGCGAGCGCGGCCACCGAGAATCGGACGGGGGTAGTCTCAAGCTGGCCGGCCTGCTCTGGTGCCTG
GCCTCGCGCCGCCGTGTATCGCCCCGCCCTGGGCGGCAAGGCTGGCCCGGTCGGCACCAGTTGCGTGAGC
GGAAAGATGGCCGCTTCCCGGCCCTGCTGCAGGGAGCTCAAAATGGAGGACGCGGCGCTCGGGAGAGCGG
GCGGGTGAGTCACCCACACAAAGGAAAAGGGCCTTTCCGTCCTCAGCCGTCGCTTCATGTGACTCCACGG
AGTACCGGGCGCCGTCCAGGCACCTCGATTAGTTCTCGAGCTTTTGGAGTACGTCGTCTTTAGGTTGGGG
GGAGGGGTTTTATGCGATGGAGTTTCCCCACACTGAGTGGGTGGAGACTGAAGTTAGGCCAGCTTGGCAC
TTGATGTAATTCTCCTTGGAATTTGCCCTTTTTGAGTTTGGATCTTGGTTCATTCTCAAGCCTCAGACAG
TGGTTCAAAGTTTTTTTCTTCCATTTCAGGTGTCGTGAGGCTAGCATCGATTGATCAACAAGTTTGTACA
AAAAAGTTGGCATGGCTATTACCCTACAGCCCAGTGACCTGATCTTTGAGTTCGCAAGCAACGGGATGGA
TGATGATATCCACCAGCTGGAAGACCCCTCTGTGTTCCCAGCTGTGATCGTGGAGCAGGTACCCTACCCT
GATTTACTGCATCTGTACTCGGGACTGGAGTTGGACGACGTTCACAATGGCATCATAACAGACGGGACCT
TGTGCATGACGCAGGATCAGATCCTGGAAGGCAGTTTTTTGCTGACAGATGACAATGAGGCCACCTCGCA
CACCATGTCAACCGCGGAAGTCTTACTCAATATGGAGTCTCCCAGCGATATCCTGGATGAGAAGCAGATC
TTCAGTACCTCCGAAATGCTTCCAGACTCGGACCCTGCACCAGCTGTCACTCTGCCCAACTACCTGTTTC
CTGCCTCTGAGCCCGATGCCCTGAACAGGGCGGGTGACACTAGTGACCAGGAGGGGCATTCTCTGGAGGA
GAAGGCCTCCAGAGAGGAAAGTGCCAAGAAGACTGGGAAATCAAAGAAGAGAATCCGGAAGACCAAGGGC
AACCGAAGTACCTCACCTGTCACTGACCCCAGCATCCCCATTAGGAAGAAATCAAAGGATGGCAAAGGCA
GCACCATCTATCTGTGGGAGTTCCTCCTGGCTCTTCTGCAAGACAGAAACACCTGTCCCAAGTACATCAA
GTGGACCCAGCGAGAGAAAGGCATCTTCAAACTGGTGGACTCCAAAGCTGTGTCCAAGCTGTGGGGGAAG
CAGAAAAACAAGCCTGACATGAACTATGAGACAATGGGGCGGGCACTAAGATACTACTACCAAAGAGGCA
TACTGGCCAAAGTGGAAGGGCAGAGGCTGGTGTACCAGTTTAAGGAGATGCCCAAGGACCTGGTGGTCAT
TGAAGATGAGGATGAGAGCAGCGAAGCCACAGCAGCCCCACCTCAGGCCTCCACGGCCTCTGTGGCCTCT
GCCAGTACCACCCGGCGAACCAGCTCCAGGGTCTCATCCAGATCTGCCCCCCAGGGCAAGGGCAGCTCTT
CTTGGGAGAAGCCAAAAATTCAGCATGTCGGTCTCCAGCCATCTGCGAGTCTGGAATTGGGACCGTCGCT
AGACGAGGAGATCCCCACTACCTCCACCATGCTCGTCTCTCCAGCAGAGGGCCAGGTCAAGCTCACCAAA
GCTGTGAGTGCATCTTCAGTGCCCAGCAACATCCACCTAGGAGTGGCCCCCGTGGGGTCGGGCTCGGCCC
TGACCCTGCAGACGATCCCACTGACCACGGTGCTGACCAATGGGCCTCCTGCCAGTACTACTGCTCCCAC
TCAGCTCGTTCTCCAGAGTGTTCCAGCGGCCTCTACTTTCAAGGACACCTTCACTTTGCAGGCCTCTTTC
CCCCTGAACGCCAGTTTCCAAGACAGCCAGGTGGCAGCCCCAGGGGCTCCACTGATTCTCAGTGGCCTCC
CCCAACTTCTGGCTGGGGCCAACCGTCCGACCAACCCGGCGCCACCCACGGTCACAGGGGCTGGACCAGC
AGGGCCCAGCTCTCAGCCCCCTGGGACTGTCATTGCTGCCTTCATCAGGACTTCTGGCACTACAGCAGCC
CCTAGGGTCAAGGAGGGGCCACTGAGGTCCTCCTCCTATGTTCAGGGTATGGTGACGGGGGCCCCCATGG
AGGGGCTGCTGGTTCCTGAAGAGACCCTGAGGGAGCTCCTGAGAGATCAGGCTCATCTTCAGCCACTTCC
AACCCAGGTGGTTTCCAGGGGTTCCCACAATCCGAGCCTTCTGGGCAACCAGACTTTGTCTCCTCCCAGC
CGCCCCACTGTTGGGCTGACCCCAGTGGCTGAACTTGAGCTCTCCTCAGGCTCAGGGTCCCTGCTGATGG
CTGAGCCTAGTGTGACCACATCTGGGAGCCTTCTGACAAGATCCCCCACCCCAGCCCCTTTCTCCCCATT
CAACCCTACTTCCCTCATTAAGATGGAGCCCCATGACATATACCCAACTTTCTTGTACAAAGTGGTTGAT
ATCGGTAAGCCTATCCCTAACCCTCTCCTCGGTCTCGATTCTACGTAGTAATGAACTAGTCCGTAACTTG
AAAGTATTTCGATTTCTTGGCTTTATATATCTTGTGGAAAGGACGATAACAAAACTGAGGTAAACTTTAC
ACGCGTTAAGTCGACAATCAACCTCTGGATTACAAAATTTGTGAAAGATTGACTGGTATTCTTAACTATG
TTGCTCCTTTTACGCTATGTGGATACGCTGCTTTAATGCCTTTGTATCATGCTATTGCTTCCCGTATGGC
TTTCATTTTCTCCTCCTTGTATAAATCCTGGTTGCTGTCTCTTTATGAGGAGTTGTGGCCCGTTGTCAGG
CAACGTGGCGTGGTGTGCACTGTGTTTGCTGACGCAACCCCCACTGGTTGGGGCATTGCCACCACCTGTC
AGCTCCTTTCCGGGACTTTCGCTTTCCCCCTCCCTATTGCCACGGCGGAACTCATCGCCGCCTGCCTTGC
CCGCTGCTGGACAGGGGCTCGGCTGTTGGGCACTGACAATTCCGTGGTGTTGTCGGGGAAATCATCGTCC
TTTCCTTGGCTGCTCGCCTGTGTTGCCACCTGGATTCTGCGCGGGACGTCCTTCTGCTACGTCCCTTCGG
CCCTCAATCCAGCGGACCTTCCTTCCCGCGGCCTGCTGCCGGCTCTGCGGCCTCTTCCGCGTCTTCGCCT
TCGCCCTCAGACGAGTCGGATCTCCCTTTGGGCCGCCTCCCCGCGTCGACTTTAAGACCAATGACTTACA
AGGCAGCTGTAGATCTTAGCCACTTTTTAAAAGAAAAGGGGGGACTGGAAGGGCTAATTCACTCCCAACG
AAGACAAGATCTGCTTTTTGCTTGTACTGGGTCTCTCTGGTTAGACCAGATCTGAGCCTGGGAGCTCTCT
GGCTAACTAGGGAACCCACTGCTTAAGCCTCAATAAAGCTTGCCTTGAGTGCTTCAAGTAGTGTGTGCCC
GTCTGTTGTGTGACTCTGGTAACTAGAGATCCCTCAGACCCTTTTAGTCAGTGTGGAAAATCTCTAGCAG
TACGTATAGTAGTTCATGTCATCTTATTATTCAGTATTTATAACTTGCAAAGAAATGAATATCAGAGAGT
GAGAGGAACTTGTTTATTGCAGCTTATAATGGTTACAAATAAAGCAATAGCATCACAAATTTCACAAATA
AAGCATTTTTTTCACTGCATTCTAGTTGTGGTTTGTCCAAACTCATCAATGTATCTTATCATGTCTGGCT
CTAGCTATCCCGCCCCTAACTCCGCCCATCCCGCCCCTAACTCCGCCCAGTTCCGCCCATTCTCCGCCCC
ATGGCTGACTAATTTTTTTTATTTATGCAGAGGCCGAGGCCGCCTCGGCCTCTGAGCTATTCCAGAAGTA
GTGAGGAGGCTTTTTTGGAGGCCTAGGGACGTACCCAATTCGCCCTATAGTGAGTCGTATTACGCGCGCT
CACTGGCCGTCGTTTTACAACGTCGTGACTGGGAAAACCCTGGCGTTACCCAACTTAATCGCCTTGCAGC
ACATCCCCCTTTCGCCAGCTGGCGTAATAGCGAAGAGGCCCGCACCGATCGCCCTTCCCAACAGTTGCGC
AGCCTGAATGGCGAATGGG
[124 nt withheld, positions 7790-7913]
C
[91 nt withheld, positions 7915-8005]
A
[49 nt withheld, positions 8007-8055]
CCTTTGACGTTGGAGTCCACGTTCTTT
[37 nt withheld, positions 8083-8119]
ACCCTATCTCGGTCTATTCTTTTGATTTATAAGGGATTTTGCCGATTTCGGCCTATTGGTTAAAAAATGA
GCTGATTTAACAAAAATTTAACGCGAATTTTAACAAAATATTAACGCTTACAATTTAGGTGGCACTTTTC
GGGGAAATGTGCGCGGAACCCCTATTTGTTTATTTTTCTAAATACATTCAAATATGTATCCGCTCATGAG
ACAATAACCCTGATAAATGCTTCAATAATATTGAAAAAGGAAGAGTATGAGTATTCAACATTTCCGTGTC
GCCCTTATTCCCTTTTTTGCGGCATTTTGCCTTCCTGTTTTTGCTCACCCAGAAACGCTGGTGAAAGTAA
AAGATGCTGAAGATCAGTTGGGTGCACGAGTGGGTTACATCGAACTGGATCTCAACAGCGGTAAGATCCT
TGAGAGTTTTCGCCCCGAAGAACGTTTTCCAATGATGAGCACTTTTAAAGTTCTGCTATGTGGCGCGGTA
TTATCCCGTATTGACGCCGGGCAAGAGCAACTCGGTCGCCGCATACACTATTCTCAGAATGACTTGGTTG
AGTACTCACCAGTCACAGAAAAGCATCTTACGGATGGCATGACAGTAAGAGAATTATGCAGTGCTGCCAT
AACCATGAGTGATAACACTGCGGCCAACTTACTTCTGACAACGATCGGAGGACCGAAGGAGCTAACCGCT
TTTTTGCACAACATGGGGGATCATGTAACTCGCCTTGATCGTTGGGAACCGGAGCTGAATGAAGCCATAC
CAAACGACGAGCGTGACACCACGATGCCTGTAGCAATGGCAACAACGTTGCGCAAACTATTAACTGGCGA
ACTACTTACTCTAGCTTCCCGGCAACAATTAATAGACTGGATGGAGGCGGATAAAGTTGCAGGACCACTT
CTGCGCTCGGCCCTTCCGGCTGGCTGGTTTATTGCTGATAAATCTGGAGCCGGTGAGCGTGGGTCTCGCG
GTATCATTGCAGCACTGGGGCCAGATGGTAAGCCCTCCCGTATCGTAGTTATCTACACGACGGGGAGTCA
GGCAACTATGGATGAACGAAATAGACAGATCGCTGAGATAGGTGCCTCACTGATTAAGCATTGGTAACTG
TCAGACCAAGTTTACTCATATATACTTTAGATTGATTTAAAACTTCATTTTTAATTTAAAAGGATCTAGG
TGAAGATCCTTTTTGATAATCTCATGACCAAAATCCCTTAACGTGAGTTTTCGTTCCACTGAGCGTCAGA
CCCCGTAGAAAAGATCAAAGGATCTTCTTGAGATCCTTTTTTTCTGCGCGTAATCTGCTGCTTGCAAACA
AAAAAACCACCGCTACCAGCGGTGGTTTGTTTGCCGGATCAAGAGCTACCAACTCTTTTTCCGAAGGTAA
CTGGCTTCAGCAGAGCGCAGATACCAAATACTGTTCTTCTAGTGTAGCCGTAGTTAGGCCACCACTTCAA
GAACTCTGTAGCACCGCCTACATACCTCGCTCTGCTAATCCTGTTACCAGTGGCTGCTGCCAGTGGCGAT
AAGTCGTGTCTTACCGGGTTGGACTCAAGACGATAGTTACCGGATAAGGCGCAGCGGTCGGGCTGAACGG
GGGGTTCGTGCACACAGCCCAGCTTGGAGCGAACGACCTACACCGAACTGAGATACCTACAGCGTGAGCT
ATGAGAAAGCGCCACGCTTCCCGAAGGGAGAAAGGCGGACAGGTATCCGGTAAGCGGCAGGGTCGGAACA
GGAGAGCGCACGAGGGAGCTTCCAGGGGGAAACGCCTGGTATCTTTATAGTCCTGTCGGGTTTCGCCACC
TCTGACTTGAGCGTCGATTTTTGTGATGCTCGTCAGGGGGGCGGAGCCTATGGAAAAACGCCAGCAACGC
GGCCTTTTTACGGTTCCTGGCCTTTTGCTGGCCTTTTGCTCACATGTTCTTTCCTGCGTTATCCCCTGAT
TCTGTGGATAACCGTATTACCGCCTTTGAGTGAGCTGATACCGCTCGCCGCAGCCGAACGACCGAGCGCA
GCGAGTCAGTGAGCGAGGAAGCGGAAGAGCGCCCAATACGCAAACCGCCTCTCCCCGCGCGTTGGCCGAT
TCATTAATGCAGCTGGCACGACAGGTTTCCCGACTGGAAAGCGGGCAGTGAGCGCAACGCAATTAATGTG
AGTTAGCTCACTCATTAGGCACCCCAGGCTTTACACTTTATGCTTCCGGCTCGTATGTTGTGTGGAATTG
TGAGCGGATAACAATTTCACACAGGAAACAGCTATGACCATGATTACGCCAAGCGCGCAATTAACCCTCA
CTAAAGGGAACAAAAGCTGGAGCTGCAAGC
Features (pLannotate 1.2.2; 34 found; start..end, strand, type, name):
      5..231     +  promoter       RSV promoter: Rous sarcoma virus enhancer/promoter
    232..412     +  LTR            5' LTR (truncated): truncated 5' long terminal repeat (LTR) from HIV-1
    459..584     +  misc_feature   HIV-1 Ψ: packaging signal of human immunodeficiency virus type 1
    568..931     +  CDS            HIV-1 gag (fragment): gag protein from human immunodeficiency virus 1; gag
   1077..1310    +  misc_feature   RRE: The Rev response element (RRE) of HIV-1 allows for Rev-dependent mRNA export from the nucleus to the cytoplasm.
   1687..1713    +  CDS            Rev (fragment): human immunodeficiency virus 1 (HIV-1) Rev protein; rev; enhances nuclear export of unspliced and incompletely spliced viral mRNAs
   1720..1743    +  promoter       SV40 promoter (fragment): SV40 early promoter
   1744..1815    +  promoter       SV40 promoter (fragment): SV40 enhancer and early promoter
   1839..1974    +  rep_origin     SV40 ori: SV40 origin of replication
   2020..2616    +  CDS            PuroR (fragment): puromycin N-acetyltransferase; pac from Streptomyces; confers resistance to puromycin
   2665..2782    +  misc_feature   cPPT/CTS: central polypurine tract and central termination sequence of HIV-1
   2847..2913    +  CDS            small t antigen (fragment): SV40 (simian virus 40) small t antigen
   2920..4098    +  promoter       EF-1α promoter: strong constitutive promoter for human elongation factor EF-1α
   4119..4136    +  protein_bind   attB1 (fragment): mutant version of attB; core recombination site for the Gateway® BP reaction BP Clonase™
   4142..6130    +  CDS            ELF4: ELF4_HUMAN - Also known as ELFR From Homo sapiens (Human).
   6132..6156    -  protein_bind   attB2: mutant version of attB; recombination site for the Gateway® BP reaction BP Clonase™
   6164..6205    +  CDS            V5 tag: epitope tag from simian virus 5
   6221..6274    +  promoter       U6 promoter (fragment): RNA polymerase III promoter for human U6 snRNA
   6316..6904    +  misc_feature   WPRE: woodchuck hepatitis virus posttranscriptional regulatory element
   6955..6974    +  misc_feature   cPPT/CTS (fragment): central polypurine tract and central termination sequence of HIV-1
   6976..7209    +  LTR            3' LTR (ΔU3): self-inactivating 3' long terminal repeat (LTR) from HIV-1
   7287..7408    +  polyA_signal   SV40 poly(A) signal: SV40 polyadenylation signal
   7448..7583    +  rep_origin     SV40 ori: SV40 origin of replication
   7604..7622    -  promoter       T7 promoter: promoter for bacteriophage T7 RNA polymerase
   7630..7785    +  CDS            lacZα (fragment): LacZα fragment of β-galactosidase; lacZ fragment
   7790..8218    +  rep_origin     f1 ori (sequence partly withheld): f1 bacteriophage origin of replication; arrow indicates direction of (+) strand synthesis
   8271..8375    +  promoter       AmpR promoter: bla
   8376..9236    +  CDS            AmpR: β-lactamase; bla; confers resistance to ampicillin, carbenicillin, and related antibiotics
   9407..9995    +  rep_origin     ori: high-copy-number ColE1/pMB1/pBR322/pUC origin of replication
  10178..10270   +  CDS            lacI (fragment): lac repressor; lacI; The lac repressor binds to the lac operator to inhibit transcription in E. coli. This inhibition can be relieved by adding lactose or isopropyl-β-D-thiogalactopyranoside (IPTG).
  10283..10304   +  protein_bind   CAP binding site: CAP binding activates transcription in the presence of cAMP. E. coli catabolite activator protein
  10319..10349   +  promoter       lac promoter: promoter for the E. coli lac operon
  10357..10373   +  protein_bind   lac operator: The lac repressor binds to the lac operator to inhibit transcription in E. coli. This inhibition can be relieved by adding lactose or isopropyl-β-D-thiogalactopyranoside (IPTG). lac repressor encoded by lacI
  10418..10436   +  promoter       T3 promoter: promoter for bacteriophage T3 RNA polymerase
