[The description below was written by a language model from this plasmid's Addgene catalogue record and pLannotate feature annotations shown in this document.]
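Description:
TFORF3315 is a lentiviral mammalian expression plasmid built on the pLX_TRC317 backbone that carries the human transcription factor ELF4 (also known as MEF or ELFR) as an overexpression ORF. It belongs to a barcoded transcription factor ORF collection in which each clone carries a unique 24-bp barcode, so that individual factors can be identified by sequencing in pooled screens. The barcode is not annotated as a separate feature in the table. In bacteria the roughly 10.5 kb plasmid is maintained through a high-copy ColE1/pUC-type origin and ampicillin resistance (AmpR). An f1 origin and remnants of lac and T7/T3 cloning-vector sequence are also present. The depositor notes that the plasmid may recombine.

The transfer cassette has a third-generation layout. An RSV promoter drives a truncated HIV-1 5' LTR, which is followed by the Ψ packaging signal with a gag fragment, the RRE for Rev-dependent export of the genomic RNA, and a cPPT/CTS. It ends in a self-inactivating ΔU3 3' LTR with a downstream SV40 polyadenylation signal. Within the provirus, an SV40 early promoter drives puromycin N-acetyltransferase for selection of transduced cells. A separate EF-1α promoter drives the ELF4 coding sequence. The ORF was inserted by Gateway cloning and is flanked by attB1 and attB2 sites, with a C-terminal V5 epitope tag downstream of attB2 for detection of the protein. A WPRE lies downstream of the ORF and enhances transcript expression. The construct is intended for packaging into lentivirus for stable, constitutive ELF4 overexpression, either alone or in pooled transcription factor screens such as directed differentiation studies.
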