Addgene plasmid #144791: TFORF3315
Purpose: Lentiviral vector for overexpressing transcription factor ORFs with unique 24-bp barcodes. Barcodes facilitate identification of transcription factors in pooled screens.
Depositing lab: Feng Zhang. Depositing organization: Broad Institute. Publication: A transcription factor atlas of directed differentiation. Joung J, Ma S, Tay T, Geiger-Schuller KR, Kirchgatterer PC, Verdine VK, Guo B, Arias-Garcia MA, Allen WE, Singh A, Kuksenko O, Abudayyeh OO, Gootenberg JS, Fu Z, Macrae RK, Buenrostro JD, Regev A, Zhang F. Cell. 2023 Jan 5;186(1):209-229.e26. doi: 10.1016/j.cell.2022.11.026. PubMed 36608654.
Backbone
  Vector backbone: pLX_TRC317
  Backbone manufacturer: Broad Institute Genetic Perturbation Platform
  Backbone size w/o insert (bp): 8264
  Vector type: Mammalian Expression, Lentiviral
  Selectable markers: Puromycin
Growth in bacteria
  Bacterial resistance: Ampicillin, 100 μg/mL
  Growth temperature: 37°C
  Growth strain: NEB Stable
  Copy number: High Copy
Gene/Insert
  Gene/Insert name: ELF4
  Species: H. sapiens (human)
  Insert size (bp): 2195
  Entrez Gene: ELF4 (a.k.a. MEF, ELFR)
  Promoter: EF1a
  Tag / fusion protein: V5 (C terminal on insert)
  Cloning method: Gateway Cloning
  Sequencing primers: 5′ GGGTGGAGACTGAAGTTAGGCCAG; 3′ CACATAGCGTAAAAGGAGCAACATAG
Resource information
  A portion of this plasmid was derived from a plasmid made by: Broad Institute Genetic Perturbation Platform
Terms and licenses: Academic/Nonprofit Terms; Industry Terms: Not Available to Industry
Depositor comments: NM_001127197.1 Please test multiple small colonies in case of plasmid recombination. To make this collection available in a timely manner, a portion of this collection was not fully sequenced by Addgene. If an Addgene verified full plasmid sequence is not available, please contact us prior to placing an order to request the full sequence.
How to cite: TFORF3315 was a gift from Feng Zhang (Addgene plasmid # 144791 ; http://n2t.net/addgene:144791 ; RRID:Addgene_144791)
