>Addgene plasmid #144791 | TFORF3315 | depositor partial sequence | sequence record 286488 | Insert
ATCGATTGATCAACAAGTTTGTACAAAAAAGTTGGCATGGCTATTACCCTACAGCCCAGTGACCTGATCT
TTGAGTTCGCAAGCAACGGGATGGATGATGATATCCACCAGCTGGAAGACCCCTCTGTGTTCCCAGCTGT
GATCGTGGAGCAGGTACCCTACCCTGATTTACTGCATCTGTACTCGGGACTGGAGTTGGACGACGTTCAC
AATGGCATCATAACAGACGGGACCTTGTGCATGACGCAGGATCAGATCCTGGAAGGCAGTTTTTTGCTGA
CAGATGACAATGAGGCCACCTCGCACACCATGTCAACCGCGGAAGTCTTACTCAATATGGAGTCTCCCAG
CGATATCCTGGATGAGAAGCAGATCTTCAGTACCTCCGAAATGCTTCCAGACTCGGACCCTGCACCAGCT
GTCACTCTGCCCAACTACCTGTTTCCTGCCTCTGAGCCCGATGCCCTGAACAGGGCGGGTGACACTAGTG
ACCAGGAGGGGCATTCTCTGGAGGAGAAGGCCTCCAGAGAGGAAAGTGCCAAGAAGACTGGGAAATCAAA
GAAGAGAATCCGGAAGACCAAGGGCAACCGAAGTACCTCACCTGTCACTGACCCCAGCATCCCCATTAGG
AAGAAATCAAAGGATGGCAAAGGCAGCACCATCTATCTGTGGGAGTTCCTCCTGGCTCTTCTGCAAGACA
GAAACACCTGTCCCAAGTACATCAAGTGGACCCAGCGAGAGAAAGGCATCTTCAAACTGGTGGACTCCAA
AGCTGTGTCCAAGCTGTGGGGGAAGCAGAAAAACAAGCCTGACATGAACTATGAGACAATGGGGCGGGCA
CTAAGATACTACTACCAAAGAGGCATACTGGCCAAAGTGGAAGGGCAGAGGCTGGTGTACCAGTTTAAGG
AGATGCCCAAGGACCTGGTGGTCATTGAAGATGAGGATGAGAGCAGCGAAGCCACAGCAGCCCCACCTCA
GGCCTCCACGGCCTCTGTGGCCTCTGCCAGTACCACCCGGCGAACCAGCTCCAGGGTCTCATCCAGATCT
GCCCCCCAGGGCAAGGGCAGCTCTTCTTGGGAGAAGCCAAAAATTCAGCATGTCGGTCTCCAGCCATCTG
CGAGTCTGGAATTGGGACCGTCGCTAGACGAGGAGATCCCCACTACCTCCACCATGCTCGTCTCTCCAGC
AGAGGGCCAGGTCAAGCTCACCAAAGCTGTGAGTGCATCTTCAGTGCCCAGCAACATCCACCTAGGAGTG
GCCCCCGTGGGGTCGGGCTCGGCCCTGACCCTGCAGACGATCCCACTGACCACGGTGCTGACCAATGGGC
CTCCTGCCAGTACTACTGCTCCCACTCAGCTCGTTCTCCAGAGTGTTCCAGCGGCCTCTACTTTCAAGGA
CACCTTCACTTTGCAGGCCTCTTTCCCCCTGAACGCCAGTTTCCAAGACAGCCAGGTGGCAGCCCCAGGG
GCTCCACTGATTCTCAGTGGCCTCCCCCAACTTCTGGCTGGGGCCAACCGTCCGACCAACCCGGCGCCAC
CCACGGTCACAGGGGCTGGACCAGCAGGGCCCAGCTCTCAGCCCCCTGGGACTGTCATTGCTGCCTTCAT
CAGGACTTCTGGCACTACAGCAGCCCCTAGGGTCAAGGAGGGGCCACTGAGGTCCTCCTCCTATGTTCAG
GGTATGGTGACGGGGGCCCCCATGGAGGGGCTGCTGGTTCCTGAAGAGACCCTGAGGGAGCTCCTGAGAG
ATCAGGCTCATCTTCAGCCACTTCCAACCCAGGTGGTTTCCAGGGGTTCCCACAATCCGAGCCTTCTGGG
CAACCAGACTTTGTCTCCTCCCAGCCGCCCCACTGTTGGGCTGACCCCAGTGGCTGAACTTGAGCTCTCC
TCAGGCTCAGGGTCCCTGCTGATGGCTGAGCCTAGTGTGACCACATCTGGGAGCCTTCTGACAAGATCCC
CCACCCCAGCCCCTTTCTCCCCATTCAACCCTACTTCCCTCATTAAGATGGAGCCCCATGACATATACCC
AACTTTCTTGTACAAAGTGGTTGATATCGGTAAGCCTATCCCTAACCCTCTCCTCGGTCTCGATTCTACG
TAGTAATGAACTAGTCCGTAACTTGAAAGTATTTCGATTTCTTGGCTTTATATATCTTGTGGAAAGGACG
ATAACAAAACTGAGGTAAACTTTAC
