>Addgene plasmid #144791 | TFORF3315 | depositor partial sequence | sequence record 286489 | Barcode
TAACAAAACTGAGGTAAACTTTAC
